Addgene plasmid #125442: Lenti-(BB)-hPGK-KRAB-dCas9-P2A-BlastR VEGFA-TSS-guide3
Purpose: CRISPR-mediated repression of VEGFA. KRAB domain and Catalytically inactive Cas9 from S. pyogenes with 2A-BlastR under the hPGK promoter.
Depositing lab: Jorge Ferrer. Depositing organization: Imperial College London. Publication: Human pancreatic islet three-dimensional chromatin architecture provides insights into the genetics of type 2 diabetes. Miguel-Escalada I, Bonas-Guarch S, Cebola I, Ponsa-Cobas J, Mendieta-Esteban J, Atla G, Javierre BM, Rolando DMY, Farabella I, Morgan CC, Garcia-Hurtado J, Beucher A, Moran I, Pasquali L, Ramos-Rodriguez M, Appel EVR, Linneberg A, Gjesing AP, Witte DR, Pedersen O, Grarup N, Ravassard P, Torrents D, Mercader JM, Piemonti L, Berney T, de Koning EJP, Kerr-Conte J, Pattou F, Fedko IO, Groop L, Prokopenko I, Hansen T, Marti-Renom MA, Fraser P, Ferrer J. Nat Genet. 2019 Jun 28. pii: 10.1038/s41588-019-0457-0. doi: 10.1038/s41588-019-0457-0. PubMed 31253982.
Backbone
  Vector backbone: Lenti-(BB)-hPGK-KRAB-dCas9-P2A-BlastR
  Backbone manufacturer: Jorge Ferrer (Addgene #118155)
  Vector type: Mammalian Expression, Lentiviral, CRISPR
  Selectable markers: Blasticidin
Growth in bacteria
  Bacterial resistance: Ampicillin, 100 μg/mL
  Growth temperature: 37°C
  Growth strain: Stbl3
  Copy number: High Copy
Gene/Insert
  Gene/Insert name: KRAB-dCas9-2A-BlastR
  gRNA/shRNA sequence: GCACCAGCGCTCTGTCGGG
  Species: H. sapiens (human)
  Promoter: hPGK and U6
  Tag / fusion protein: HA (C terminal on backbone)
  Cloning method: Restriction Enzyme; 5′ cloning site Unknown (destroyed during cloning); 3′ cloning site Unknown (destroyed during cloning)
  Sequencing primers: 5′ GATCCGCCACCATGGATGC
Terms and licenses: Academic/Nonprofit Terms; Industry Terms: Not Available to Industry
How to cite: Lenti-(BB)-hPGK-KRAB-dCas9-P2A-BlastR VEGFA-TSS-guide3 was a gift from Jorge Ferrer (Addgene plasmid # 125442 ; http://n2t.net/addgene:125442 ; RRID:Addgene_125442)
