[The description below was written by a language model from this plasmid's Addgene catalogue record and pLannotate feature annotations shown in this document.]
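Description:
Lenti-(BB)-hPGK-KRAB-dCas9-P2A-BlastR VEGFA-TSS-guide3 is an all-in-one, third-generation-style lentiviral CRISPR interference vector of about 13.4 kb, built by inserting a guide targeting the human VEGFA transcription start site region into the parental Lenti-(BB)-hPGK-KRAB-dCas9-P2A-BlastR backbone. It is propagated in E. coli from a high-copy ColE1/pUC origin with ampicillin selection (AmpR). The backbone also carries an f1 ori and an SV40/EM7-driven BleoR cassette located outside the viral genome.

The transfer cassette is framed by a CMV enhancer/promoter-driven truncated HIV-1 5' LTR and a self-inactivating ΔU3 3' LTR, followed by a bGH polyadenylation signal. It contains the Ψ packaging signal, RRE and cPPT/CTS, which support genome packaging, Rev-dependent export and nuclear import. Within it, a human U6 Pol III promoter drives the VEGFA-directed spacer fused to the S. pyogenes gRNA scaffold; the circular map is numbered so that the scaffold sits at the start and U6 at the end of the record. Downstream, the hPGK promoter expresses the ZNF10 KRAB repression domain fused to catalytically inactive Cas9. The annotation tool labels this ORF simply as Cas9, and the catalogue lists a C-terminal HA tag that is not annotated in the table. A P2A peptide links the fusion to blasticidin S deaminase, so transduced mammalian cells can be selected with blasticidin from the same transcript, and a WPRE enhances expression.

Once delivered, the guide recruits KRAB-dCas9 to the VEGFA promoter region to silence transcription without cutting DNA. The stated purpose is CRISPR-mediated repression of VEGFA in human cells.
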