Features (pLannotate 1.2.2; 34 found; start..end, strand, type, name):
      1..76      +  misc_RNA       gRNA scaffold: guide RNA scaffold for the Streptococcus pyogenes CRISPR/Cas9 system
    107..617     +  promoter       hPGK promoter: human phosphoglycerate kinase 1 promoter
    666..851     +  CDS            KRAB: Krüppel-associated box (KRAB) transcriptional repression domain from the human zinc finger protein ZNF10 (Margolin et al., 1994)
    873..4976    +  CDS            Cas9: Cas9 (Csn1) endonuclease from the Streptococcus pyogenes Type II CRISPR/Cas system generates RNA-guided double strand breaks in DNA
   5175..5573    +  CDS            BSD: blasticidin S deaminase; Aspergillus terreus BSD; confers resistance to blasticidin
   5574..5595    +  misc_feature   MCS (fragment): pBluescript multiple cloning site
   5598..6186    +  misc_feature   WPRE: woodchuck hepatitis virus posttranscriptional regulatory element
   6237..6256    +  misc_feature   cPPT/CTS (fragment): central polypurine tract and central termination sequence of HIV-1
   6258..6491    +  LTR            3' LTR (ΔU3): self-inactivating 3' long terminal repeat (LTR) from HIV-1
   6523..6747    +  polyA_signal   bGH poly(A) signal: bovine growth hormone polyadenylation signal
   6751..6772    +  promoter       SV40 promoter (fragment): SV40 enhancer and early promoter
   6793..7221    +  rep_origin     f1 ori (sequence partly withheld): f1 bacteriophage origin of replication; arrow indicates direction of (+) strand synthesis
   7235..7564    +  promoter       SV40 promoter: SV40 enhancer and early promoter
   7612..7659    +  promoter       EM7 promoter: synthetic bacterial promoter&nbsp
   7678..8052    +  CDS            BleoR: antibiotic-binding protein; Sh ble from Streptoalloteichus hindustanus; confers resistance to bleomycin, phleomycin, and Zeocin™
   8062..8187    +  CDS            ble (fragment): BLE_KLEPN - Experimental evidence at protein level: Swiss-Prot protein existence level 1. Binding protein with a strong affinity to the bleomycin family of antibiotics. Binds to CL990; an antimitotic-antibiotic compound. From Klebsiella pneumoniae.
   8182..8303    +  polyA_signal   SV40 poly(A) signal: SV40 polyadenylation signal
   8374..8396    -  protein_bind   lac operator (fragment): The lac repressor binds to the lac operator to inhibit transcription in E. coli. This inhibition can be relieved by adding lactose or isopropyl-β-D-thiogalactopyranoside (IPTG). lac repressor encoded by lacI
   8400..8430    -  promoter       lac promoter: promoter for the E. coli lac operon
   8445..8466    -  protein_bind   CAP binding site: CAP binding activates transcription in the presence of cAMP. E. coli catabolite activator protein
   8479..8571    -  CDS            lacI (fragment): lac repressor; lacI; The lac repressor binds to the lac operator to inhibit transcription in E. coli. This inhibition can be relieved by adding lactose or isopropyl-β-D-thiogalactopyranoside (IPTG).
   8754..9342    -  rep_origin     ori: high-copy-number ColE1/pMB1/pBR322/pUC origin of replication
   9513..10373   -  CDS            AmpR: β-lactamase; bla; confers resistance to ampicillin, carbenicillin, and related antibiotics
  10374..10478   -  promoter       AmpR promoter: bla
  10537..10589   -  misc_feature   bom (fragment): basis of mobility region from pBR322
  10744..11123   +  enhancer       CMV enhancer: human cytomegalovirus immediate early enhancer
  11124..11323   +  promoter       CMV promoter: human cytomegalovirus (CMV) immediate early promoter
  11341..11521   +  LTR            5' LTR (truncated): truncated 5' long terminal repeat (LTR) from HIV-1
  11568..11693   +  misc_feature   HIV-1 Ψ: packaging signal of human immunodeficiency virus type 1
  11677..12040   +  CDS            HIV-1 gag (fragment): gag protein from human immunodeficiency virus 1; gag
  12186..12419   +  misc_feature   RRE: The Rev response element (RRE) of HIV-1 allows for Rev-dependent mRNA export from the nucleus to the cytoplasm.
  12796..12896   +  CDS            Rev (fragment): human immunodeficiency virus 1 (HIV-1) Rev protein; rev; enhances nuclear export of unspliced and incompletely spliced viral mRNAs
  12946..13063   +  misc_feature   cPPT/CTS: central polypurine tract and central termination sequence of HIV-1
  13114..13354   +  promoter       U6 promoter: RNA polymerase III promoter for human U6 snRNA
>Addgene plasmid #125442 | Lenti-(BB)-hPGK-KRAB-dCas9-P2A-BlastR VEGFA-TSS-guide3 | addgene full sequence | sequence record 251306 | Addgene NGS Result
GTTTTAGAGCTAGAAATAGCAAGTTAAAATAAGGCTAGTCCGTTATCAACTTGAAAAAGTGGCACCGAGT
CGGTGCTTTTTTGAATTCGCTAGCTAGGTCTTGAAAGGGGTTGGGGTTGCGCCTTTTCCAAGGCAGCCCT
GGGTTTGCGCAGGGACGCGGCTGCTCTGGGCGTGGTTCCGGGAAACGCAGCGGCGCCGACCCTGGGTCTC
GCACATTCTTCACGTCCGTTCGCAGCGTCACCCGGATCTTCGCCGCTACCCTTGTGGGCCCCCCGGCGAC
GCTTCCTGCTCCGCCCCTAAGTCGGGAAGGTTCCTTGCGGTTCGCGGCGTGCCGGACGTGACAAACGGAA
GCCGCACGTCTCACTAGTACCCTCGCAGACGGACAGCGCCAGGGAGCAATGGCAGCGCGCCGACCGCGAT
GGGCTGTGGCCAATAGCGGCTGCTCAGCAGGGCGCGCCGAGAGCAGCGGCCGGGAAGGGGCGGTGCGGGA
GGCGGGGTGTGGGGCGGTAGTGTGGGCCCTGTTCCTGCCCGCGCGGTGTTCCGCATTCTGCAAGCCTCCG
GAGCGCACGTCGGCAGTCGGCTCCCTCGTTGACCGAATCACCGACCTCTCTCCCCAGGACCGGTGATCCG
CCACCATGGATGCTAAGTCACTAACTGCCTGGTCCCGGACACTGGTGACCTTCAAGGATGTATTTGTGGA
CTTCACCAGGGAGGAGTGGAAGCTGCTGGACACTGCTCAGCAGATCGTGTACAGAAATGTGATGCTGGAG
AACTATAAGAACCTGGTTTCCTTGGGTTATCAGCTTACTAAGCCAGATGTGATCCTCCGGTTGGAGAAGG
GAGAAGAGCCCGGCGGTTCCGGCGGAGGGTCGATGGACAAGAAGTACAGCATCGGCCTGGCCATCGGCAC
CAACTCTGTCGGCTGGGCCGTGATCACCGACGAGTACAAGGTGCCCAGCAAGAAATTCAAGGTGCTGGGC
AACACCGACCGGCACAGCATCAAGAAGAACCTGATCGGCGCCCTGCTGTTCGACAGCGGAGAAACAGCCG
AGGCCACCCGGCTGAAGAGAACCGCCAGAAGAAGATACACCAGACGGAAGAACCGGATCTGCTATCTGCA
AGAGATCTTCAGCAACGAGATGGCCAAGGTGGACGACAGCTTCTTCCACAGACTGGAAGAGTCCTTCCTG
GTGGAAGAGGATAAGAAGCACGAGCGGCACCCCATCTTCGGCAACATCGTGGACGAGGTGGCCTACCACG
AGAAGTACCCCACCATCTACCACCTGAGAAAGAAACTGGTGGACAGCACCGACAAGGCCGACCTGCGGCT
GATCTATCTGGCCCTGGCCCACATGATCAAGTTCCGGGGCCACTTCCTGATCGAGGGCGACCTGAACCCC
GACAACAGCGACGTGGACAAGCTGTTCATCCAGCTGGTGCAGACCTACAACCAGCTGTTCGAGGAAAACC
CCATCAACGCCAGCGGCGTGGACGCCAAGGCCATCCTGTCTGCCAGACTGAGCAAGAGCAGACGGCTGGA
AAATCTGATCGCCCAGCTGCCCGGCGAGAAGAAGAATGGCCTGTTCGGCAACCTGATTGCCCTGAGCCTG
GGCCTGACCCCCAACTTCAAGAGCAACTTCGACCTGGCCGAGGATGCCAAACTGCAGCTGAGCAAGGACA
CCTACGACGACGACCTGGACAACCTGCTGGCCCAGATCGGCGACCAGTACGCCGACCTGTTTCTGGCCGC
CAAGAACCTGTCCGACGCCATCCTGCTGAGCGACATCCTGAGAGTGAACACCGAGATCACCAAGGCCCCC
CTGAGCGCCTCTATGATCAAGAGATACGACGAGCACCACCAGGACCTGACCCTGCTGAAAGCTCTCGTGC
GGCAGCAGCTGCCTGAGAAGTACAAAGAGATTTTCTTCGACCAGAGCAAGAACGGCTACGCCGGCTACAT
CGATGGCGGAGCCAGCCAGGAAGAGTTCTACAAGTTCATCAAGCCCATCCTGGAAAAGATGGACGGCACC
GAGGAACTGCTCGTGAAGCTGAACAGAGAGGACCTGCTGCGGAAGCAGCGGACCTTCGACAACGGCAGCA
TCCCCCACCAGATCCACCTGGGAGAGCTGCACGCCATTCTGCGGCGGCAGGAAGATTTTTACCCATTCCT
GAAGGACAACCGGGAAAAGATCGAGAAGATCCTGACCTTCCGCATCCCCTACTACGTGGGCCCTCTGGCC
AGGGGAAACAGCAGATTCGCCTGGATGACCAGAAAGAGCGAGGAAACCATCACCCCCTGGAACTTCGAGG
AAGTGGTGGACAAGGGCGCCAGCGCCCAGAGCTTCATCGAGCGGATGACCAACTTCGATAAGAACCTGCC
CAACGAGAAGGTGCTGCCCAAGCACAGCCTGCTGTACGAGTACTTCACCGTGTACAACGAGCTGACCAAA
GTGAAATACGTGACCGAGGGAATGAGAAAGCCCGCCTTCCTGAGCGGCGAGCAGAAAAAAGCCATCGTGG
ACCTGCTGTTCAAGACCAACCGGAAAGTGACCGTGAAGCAGCTGAAAGAGGACTACTTCAAGAAAATCGA
GTGCTTCGACTCCGTGGAAATCTCCGGCGTGGAAGATCGGTTCAACGCCTCCCTGGGCACATACCACGAT
CTGCTGAAAATTATCAAGGACAAGGACTTCCTGGACAATGAGGAAAACGAGGACATTCTGGAAGATATCG
TGCTGACCCTGACACTGTTTGAGGACAGAGAGATGATCGAGGAACGGCTGAAAACCTATGCCCACCTGTT
CGACGACAAAGTGATGAAGCAGCTGAAGCGGCGGAGATACACCGGCTGGGGCAGGCTGAGCCGGAAGCTG
ATCAACGGCATCCGGGACAAGCAGTCCGGCAAGACAATCCTGGATTTCCTGAAGTCCGACGGCTTCGCCA
ACAGAAACTTCATGCAGCTGATCCACGACGACAGCCTGACCTTTAAAGAGGACATCCAGAAAGCCCAGGT
GTCCGGCCAGGGCGATAGCCTGCACGAGCACATTGCCAATCTGGCCGGCAGCCCCGCCATTAAGAAGGGC
ATCCTGCAGACAGTGAAGGTGGTGGACGAGCTCGTGAAAGTGATGGGCCGGCACAAGCCCGAGAACATCG
TGATCGAAATGGCCAGAGAGAACCAGACCACCCAGAAGGGACAGAAGAACAGCCGCGAGAGAATGAAGCG
GATCGAAGAGGGCATCAAAGAGCTGGGCAGCCAGATCCTGAAAGAACACCCCGTGGAAAACACCCAGCTG
CAGAACGAGAAGCTGTACCTGTACTACCTGCAGAATGGGCGGGATATGTACGTGGACCAGGAACTGGACA
TCAACCGGCTGTCCGACTACGATGTGGACGCTATCGTGCCTCAGAGCTTTCTGAAGGACGACTCCATCGA
TAACAAAGTGCTGACTCGGAGCGACAAGAACCGGGGCAAGAGCGACAACGTGCCCTCCGAAGAGGTCGTG
AAGAAGATGAAGAACTACTGGCGCCAGCTGCTGAATGCCAAGCTGATTACCCAGAGGAAGTTCGACAATC
TGACCAAGGCCGAGAGAGGCGGCCTGAGCGAACTGGATAAGGCCGGCTTCATCAAGAGACAGCTGGTGGA
AACCCGGCAGATCACAAAGCACGTGGCACAGATCCTGGACTCCCGGATGAACACTAAGTACGACGAGAAC
GACAAACTGATCCGGGAAGTGAAAGTGATCACCCTGAAGTCCAAGCTGGTGTCCGATTTCCGGAAGGATT
TCCAGTTTTACAAAGTGCGCGAGATCAACAACTACCACCACGCCCACGACGCCTACCTGAACGCCGTCGT
GGGAACCGCCCTGATCAAAAAGTACCCTAAGCTGGAAAGCGAGTTCGTGTACGGCGACTACAAGGTGTAC
GACGTGCGGAAGATGATCGCCAAGAGCGAGCAGGAAATCGGCAAGGCTACCGCCAAGTACTTCTTCTACA
GCAACATCATGAACTTTTTCAAGACCGAGATTACCCTGGCCAACGGCGAGATCCGGAAGCGGCCTCTGAT
CGAGACAAACGGCGAAACAGGCGAGATCGTGTGGGATAAGGGCCGGGACTTTGCCACCGTGCGGAAAGTG
CTGTCTATGCCCCAAGTGAATATCGTGAAAAAGACCGAGGTGCAGACAGGCGGCTTCAGCAAAGAGTCTA
TCCTGCCCAAGAGGAACAGCGACAAGCTGATCGCCAGAAAGAAGGACTGGGACCCTAAGAAGTACGGCGG
CTTCGACAGCCCCACCGTGGCCTATTCTGTGCTGGTGGTGGCCAAAGTGGAAAAGGGCAAGTCCAAGAAA
CTGAAGAGTGTGAAAGAGCTGCTGGGGATCACCATCATGGAAAGAAGCAGCTTCGAGAAGAATCCCATCG
ACTTTCTGGAAGCCAAGGGCTACAAAGAAGTGAAAAAGGACCTGATCATCAAGCTGCCTAAGTACTCCCT
GTTCGAGCTGGAAAACGGCCGGAAGAGAATGCTGGCCTCTGCCGGCGAACTGCAGAAGGGAAACGAACTG
GCCCTGCCCTCCAAATATGTGAACTTCCTGTACCTGGCCAGCCACTATGAGAAGCTGAAGGGCTCCCCCG
AGGATAATGAGCAGAAACAGCTGTTTGTGGAACAGCACAAACACTACCTGGACGAGATCATCGAGCAGAT
CAGCGAGTTCTCCAAGAGAGTGATCCTGGCCGACGCTAATCTGGACAAGGTGCTGAGCGCCTACAACAAG
CACAGAGACAAGCCTATCAGAGAGCAGGCCGAGAATATCATCCACCTGTTTACCCTGACCAGTCTGGGAG
CCCCTGCCGCCTTCAAGTACTTTGACACCACCATCGACCGGAAGAGGTACACCAGCACCAAAGAGGTGCT
GGACGCCACCCTGATCCACCAGAGCATCACCGGCCTGTACGAGACACGGATCGACCTGTCTCAGCTGGGA
GGCGACGCCTATCCCTATGACGTGCCCGATTATGCCAGCCTGGGCAGCGGCTCCCCCAAGAAAAAACGCA
AGGTGGAAGATCCTAAGAAAAAGCGGAAAGTGGACGGCATTGGTAGTGGGAGCAACGGCAGCAGCGGGGA
TCCGGCCGCAACAAACTTCTCTCTGCTGAAACAAGCCGGAGATGTCGAAGAGAATCCTGGACCGATGGCC
AAGCCTTTGTCTCAAGAAGAATCCACCCTCATTGAAAGAGCAACGGCTACAATCAACAGCATCCCCATCT
CTGAAGACTACAGCGTCGCCAGCGCAGCTCTCTCTAGCGACGGCCGCATCTTCACTGGTGTCAATGTATA
TCATTTTACTGGGGGACCTTGTGCAGAACTCGTGGTGCTGGGCACTGCTGCTGCTGCGGCAGCTGGCAAC
CTGACTTGTATCGTCGCGATCGGAAATGAGAACAGGGGCATCTTGAGCCCCTGCGGACGGTGCCGACAGG
TGCTTCTCGATCTGCATCCTGGGATCAAAGCCATAGTGAAGGACAGTGATGGACAGCCGACGGCAGTTGG
GATTCGTGAATTGCTGCCCTCTGGTTATGTGTGGGAGGGCTAAGAATTCGATATCAAGCTTATCGGTAAT
CAACCTCTGGATTACAAAATTTGTGAAAGATTGACTGGTATTCTTAACTATGTTGCTCCTTTTACGCTAT
GTGGATACGCTGCTTTAATGCCTTTGTATCATGCTATTGCTTCCCGTATGGCTTTCATTTTCTCCTCCTT
GTATAAATCCTGGTTGCTGTCTCTTTATGAGGAGTTGTGGCCCGTTGTCAGGCAACGTGGCGTGGTGTGC
ACTGTGTTTGCTGACGCAACCCCCACTGGTTGGGGCATTGCCACCACCTGTCAGCTCCTTTCCGGGACTT
TCGCTTTCCCCCTCCCTATTGCCACGGCGGAACTCATCGCCGCCTGCCTTGCCCGCTGCTGGACAGGGGC
TCGGCTGTTGGGCACTGACAATTCCGTGGTGTTGTCGGGGAAATCATCGTCCTTTCCTTGGCTGCTCGCC
TGTGTTGCCACCTGGATTCTGCGCGGGACGTCCTTCTGCTACGTCCCTTCGGCCCTCAATCCAGCGGACC
TTCCTTCCCGCGGCCTGCTGCCGGCTCTGCGGCCTCTTCCGCGTCTTCGCCTTCGCCCTCAGACGAGTCG
GATCTCCCTTTGGGCCGCCTCCCCGCGTCGACTTTAAGACCAATGACTTACAAGGCAGCTGTAGATCTTA
GCCACTTTTTAAAAGAAAAGGGGGGACTGGAAGGGCTAATTCACTCCCAACGAAGACAAGATCTGCTTTT
TGCTTGTACTGGGTCTCTCTGGTTAGACCAGATCTGAGCCTGGGAGCTCTCTGGCTAACTAGGGAACCCA
CTGCTTAAGCCTCAATAAAGCTTGCCTTGAGTGCTTCAAGTAGTGTGTGCCCGTCTGTTGTGTGACTCTG
GTAACTAGAGATCCCTCAGACCCTTTTAGTCAGTGTGGAAAATCTCTAGCAGGGCCCGTTTAAACCCGCT
GATCAGCCTCGACTGTGCCTTCTAGTTGCCAGCCATCTGTTGTTTGCCCCTCCCCCGTGCCTTCCTTGAC
CCTGGAAGGTGCCACTCCCACTGTCCTTTCCTAATAAAATGAGGAAATTGCATCGCATTGTCTGAGTAGG
TGTCATTCTATTCTGGGGGGTGGGGTGGGGCAGGACAGCAAGGGGGAGGATTGGGAAGACAATAGCAGGC
ATGCTGGGGATGCGGTGGGCTCTATGGCTTCTGAGGCGGAAAGAACCAGCTGGGGCTCTAGGGGGTATCC
CC
[124 nt withheld, positions 6793-6916]
C
[91 nt withheld, positions 6918-7008]
A
[49 nt withheld, positions 7010-7058]
CCTTTGACGTTGGAGTCCACGTTCTTT
[37 nt withheld, positions 7086-7122]
ACCCTATCTCGGTCTATTCTTTTGATTTATAAGGGATTTTGCCGATTTCGGCCTATTGGTTAAAAAATGA
GCTGATTTAACAAAAATTTAACGCGAATTAATTCTGTGGAATGTGTGTCAGTTAGGGTGTGGAAAGTCCC
CAGGCTCCCCAGCAGGCAGAAGTATGCAAAGCATGCATCTCAATTAGTCAGCAACCAGGTGTGGAAAGTC
CCCAGGCTCCCCAGCAGGCAGAAGTATGCAAAGCATGCATCTCAATTAGTCAGCAACCATAGTCCCGCCC
CTAACTCCGCCCATCCCGCCCCTAACTCCGCCCAGTTCCGCCCATTCTCCGCCCCATGGCTGACTAATTT
TTTTTATTTATGCAGAGGCCGAGGCCGCCTCTGCCTCTGAGCTATTCCAGAAGTAGTGAGGAGGCTTTTT
TGGAGGCCTAGGCTTTTGCAAAAAGCTCCCGGGAGCTTGTATATCCATTTTCGGATCTGATCAGCACGTG
TTGACAATTAATCATCGGCATAGTATATCGGCATAGTATAATACGACAAGGTGAGGAACTAAACCATGGC
CAAGTTGACCAGTGCCGTTCCGGTGCTCACCGCGCGCGACGTCGCCGGAGCGGTCGAGTTCTGGACCGAC
CGGCTCGGGTTCTCCCGGGACTTCGTGGAGGACGACTTCGCCGGTGTGGTCCGGGACGACGTGACCCTGT
TCATCAGCGCGGTCCAGGACCAGGTGGTGCCGGACAACACCCTGGCCTGGGTGTGGGTGCGCGGCCTGGA
CGAGCTGTACGCCGAGTGGTCGGAGGTCGTGTCCACGAACTTCCGGGACGCCTCCGGGCCGGCCATGACC
GAGATCGGCGAGCAGCCGTGGGGGCGGGAGTTCGCCCTGCGCGACCCGGCCGGCAACTGCGTGCACTTCG
TGGCCGAGGAGCAGGACTGACACGTGCTACGAGATTTCGATTCCACCGCCGCCTTCTATGAAAGGTTGGG
CTTCGGAATCGTTTTCCGGGACGCCGGCTGGATGATCCTCCAGCGCGGGGATCTCATGCTGGAGTTCTTC
GCCCACCCCAACTTGTTTATTGCAGCTTATAATGGTTACAAATAAAGCAATAGCATCACAAATTTCACAA
ATAAAGCATTTTTTTCACTGCATTCTAGTTGTGGTTTGTCCAAACTCATCAATGTATCTTATCATGTCTG
TATACCGTCGACCTCTAGCTAGAGCTTGGCGTAATCATGGTCATAGCTGTTTCCTGTGTGAAATTGTTAT
CCGCTCACAATTCCACACAACATACGAGCCGGAAGCATAAAGTGTAAAGCCTGGGGTGCCTAATGAGTGA
GCTAACTCACATTAATTGCGTTGCGCTCACTGCCCGCTTTCCAGTCGGGAAACCTGTCGTGCCAGCTGCA
TTAATGAATCGGCCAACGCGCGGGGAGAGGCGGTTTGCGTATTGGGCGCTCTTCCGCTTCCTCGCTCACT
GACTCGCTGCGCTCGGTCGTTCGGCTGCGGCGAGCGGTATCAGCTCACTCAAAGGCGGTAATACGGTTAT
CCACAGAATCAGGGGATAACGCAGGAAAGAACATGTGAGCAAAAGGCCAGCAAAAGGCCAGGAACCGTAA
AAAGGCCGCGTTGCTGGCGTTTTTCCATAGGCTCCGCCCCCCTGACGAGCATCACAAAAATCGACGCTCA
AGTCAGAGGTGGCGAAACCCGACAGGACTATAAAGATACCAGGCGTTTCCCCCTGGAAGCTCCCTCGTGC
GCTCTCCTGTTCCGACCCTGCCGCTTACCGGATACCTGTCCGCCTTTCTCCCTTCGGGAAGCGTGGCGCT
TTCTCATAGCTCACGCTGTAGGTATCTCAGTTCGGTGTAGGTCGTTCGCTCCAAGCTGGGCTGTGTGCAC
GAACCCCCCGTTCAGCCCGACCGCTGCGCCTTATCCGGTAACTATCGTCTTGAGTCCAACCCGGTAAGAC
ACGACTTATCGCCACTGGCAGCAGCCACTGGTAACAGGATTAGCAGAGCGAGGTATGTAGGCGGTGCTAC
AGAGTTCTTGAAGTGGTGGCCTAACTACGGCTACACTAGAAGAACAGTATTTGGTATCTGCGCTCTGCTG
AAGCCAGTTACCTTCGGAAAAAGAGTTGGTAGCTCTTGATCCGGCAAACAAACCACCGCTGGTAGCGGTG
GTTTTTTTGTTTGCAAGCAGCAGATTACGCGCAGAAAAAAAGGATCTCAAGAAGATCCTTTGATCTTTTC
TACGGGGTCTGACGCTCAGTGGAACGAAAACTCACGTTAAGGGATTTTGGTCATGAGATTATCAAAAAGG
ATCTTCACCTAGATCCTTTTAAATTAAAAATGAAGTTTTAAATCAATCTAAAGTATATATGAGTAAACTT
GGTCTGACAGTTACCAATGCTTAATCAGTGAGGCACCTATCTCAGCGATCTGTCTATTTCGTTCATCCAT
AGTTGCCTGACTCCCCGTCGTGTAGATAACTACGATACGGGAGGGCTTACCATCTGGCCCCAGTGCTGCA
ATGATACCGCGAGACCCACGCTCACCGGCTCCAGATTTATCAGCAATAAACCAGCCAGCCGGAAGGGCCG
AGCGCAGAAGTGGTCCTGCAACTTTATCCGCCTCCATCCAGTCTATTAATTGTTGCCGGGAAGCTAGAGT
AAGTAGTTCGCCAGTTAATAGTTTGCGCAACGTTGTTGCCATTGCTACAGGCATCGTGGTGTCACGCTCG
TCGTTTGGTATGGCTTCATTCAGCTCCGGTTCCCAACGATCAAGGCGAGTTACATGATCCCCCATGTTGT
GCAAAAAAGCGGTTAGCTCCTTCGGTCCTCCGATCGTTGTCAGAAGTAAGTTGGCCGCAGTGTTATCACT
CATGGTTATGGCAGCACTGCATAATTCTCTTACTGTCATGCCATCCGTAAGATGCTTTTCTGTGACTGGT
GAGTACTCAACCAAGTCATTCTGAGAATAGTGTATGCGGCGACCGAGTTGCTCTTGCCCGGCGTCAATAC
GGGATAATACCGCGCCACATAGCAGAACTTTAAAAGTGCTCATCATTGGAAAACGTTCTTCGGGGCGAAA
ACTCTCAAGGATCTTACCGCTGTTGAGATCCAGTTCGATGTAACCCACTCGTGCACCCAACTGATCTTCA
GCATCTTTTACTTTCACCAGCGTTTCTGGGTGAGCAAAAACAGGAAGGCAAAATGCCGCAAAAAAGGGAA
TAAGGGCGACACGGAAATGTTGAATACTCATACTCTTCCTTTTTCAATATTATTGAAGCATTTATCAGGG
TTATTGTCTCATGAGCGGATACATATTTGAATGTATTTAGAAAAATAAACAAATAGGGGTTCCGCGCACA
TTTCCCCGAAAAGTGCCACCTGACGTCGACGGATCGGGAGATCTCCCGATCCCCTATGGTGCACTCTCAG
TACAATCTGCTCTGATGCCGCATAGTTAAGCCAGTATCTGCTCCCTGCTTGTGTGTTGGAGGTCGCTGAG
TAGTGCGCGAGCAAAATTTAAGCTACAACAAGGCAAGGCTTGACCGACAATTGCATGAAGAATCTGCTTA
GGGTTAGGCGTTTTGCGCTGCTTCGCGATGTACGGGCCAGATATACGCGTTGACATTGATTATTGACTAG
TTATTAATAGTAATCAATTACGGGGTCATTAGTTCATAGCCCATATATGGAGTTCCGCGTTACATAACTT
ACGGTAAATGGCCCGCCTGGCTGACCGCCCAACGACCCCCGCCCATTGACGTCAATAATGACGTATGTTC
CCATAGTAACGCCAATAGGGACTTTCCATTGACGTCAATGGGTGGAGTATTTACGGTAAACTGCCCACTT
GGCAGTACATCAAGTGTATCATATGCCAAGTACGCCCCCTATTGACGTCAATGACGGTAAATGGCCCGCC
TGGCATTATGCCCAGTACATGACCTTATGGGACTTTCCTACTTGGCAGTACATCTACGTATTAGTCATCG
CTATTACCATGGTGATGCGGTTTTGGCAGTACATCAATGGGCGTGGATAGCGGTTTGACTCACGGGGATT
TCCAAGTCTCCACCCCATTGACGTCAATGGGAGTTTGTTTTGGCACCAAAATCAACGGGACTTTCCAAAA
TGTCGTAACAACTCCGCCCCATTGACGCAAATGGGCGGTAGGCGTGTACGGTGGGAGGTCTATATAAGCA
GCGCGTTTTGCCTGTACTGGGTCTCTCTGGTTAGACCAGATCTGAGCCTGGGAGCTCTCTGGCTAACTAG
GGAACCCACTGCTTAAGCCTCAATAAAGCTTGCCTTGAGTGCTTCAAGTAGTGTGTGCCCGTCTGTTGTG
TGACTCTGGTAACTAGAGATCCCTCAGACCCTTTTAGTCAGTGTGGAAAATCTCTAGCAGTGGCGCCCGA
ACAGGGACTTGAAAGCGAAAGGGAAACCAGAGGAGCTCTCTCGACGCAGGACTCGGCTTGCTGAAGCGCG
CACGGCAAGAGGCGAGGGGCGGCGACTGGTGAGTACGCCAAAAATTTTGACTAGCGGAGGCTAGAAGGAG
AGAGATGGGTGCGAGAGCGTCAGTATTAAGCGGGGGAGAATTAGATCGCGATGGGAAAAAATTCGGTTAA
GGCCAGGGGGAAAGAAAAAATATAAATTAAAACATATAGTATGGGCAAGCAGGGAGCTAGAACGATTCGC
AGTTAATCCTGGCCTGTTAGAAACATCAGAAGGCTGTAGACAAATACTGGGACAGCTACAACCATCCCTT
CAGACAGGATCAGAAGAACTTAGATCATTATATAATACAGTAGCAACCCTCTATTGTGTGCATCAAAGGA
TAGAGATAAAAGACACCAAGGAAGCTTTAGACAAGATAGAGGAAGAGCAAAACAAAAGTAAGACCACCGC
ACAGCAAGCGGCCGCTGATCTTCAGACCTGGAGGAGGAGATATGAGGGACAATTGGAGAAGTGAATTATA
TAAATATAAAGTAGTAAAAATTGAACCATTAGGAGTAGCACCCACCAAGGCAAAGAGAAGAGTGGTGCAG
AGAGAAAAAAGAGCAGTGGGAATAGGAGCTTTGTTCCTTGGGTTCTTGGGAGCAGCAGGAAGCACTATGG
GCGCAGCGTCAATGACGCTGACGGTACAGGCCAGACAATTATTGTCTGGTATAGTGCAGCAGCAGAACAA
TTTGCTGAGGGCTATTGAGGCGCAACAGCATCTGTTGCAACTCACAGTCTGGGGCATCAAGCAGCTCCAG
GCAAGAATCCTGGCTGTGGAAAGATACCTAAAGGATCAACAGCTCCTGGGGATTTGGGGTTGCTCTGGAA
AACTCATTTGCACCACTGCTGTGCCTTGGAATGCTAGTTGGAGTAATAAATCTCTGGAACAGATTTGGAA
TCACACGACCTGGATGGAGTGGGACAGAGAAATTAACAATTACACAAGCTTAATACACTCCTTAATTGAA
GAATCGCAAAACCAGCAAGAAAAGAATGAACAAGAATTATTGGAATTAGATAAATGGGCAAGTTTGTGGA
ATTGGTTTAACATAACAAATTGGCTGTGGTATATAAAATTATTCATAATGATAGTAGGAGGCTTGGTAGG
TTTAAGAATAGTTTTTGCTGTACTTTCTATAGTGAATAGAGTTAGGCAGGGATATTCACCATTATCGTTT
CAGACCCACCTCCCAACCCCGAGGGGACCCGACAGGCCCGAAGGAATAGAAGAAGAAGGTGGAGAGAGAG
ACAGAGACAGATCCATTCGATTAGTGAACGGATCGGCACTGCGTGCGCCAATTCTGCAGACAAATGGCAG
TATTCATCCACAATTTTAAAAGAAAAGGGGGGATTGGGGGGTACAGTGCAGGGGAAAGAATAGTAGACAT
AATAGCAACAGACATACAAACTAAAGAATTACAAAAACAAATTACAAAAATTCAAAATTTTCGGGTTTAT
TACAGGGACAGCAGAGATCCAGTTTGGTTAATTAAGGTACCGAGGGCCTATTTCCCATGATTCCTTCATA
TTTGCATATACGATACAAGGCTGTTAGAGAGATAATTAGAATTAATTTGACTGTAAACACAAAGATATTA
GTACAAAATACGTGACGTAGAAAGTAATAATTTCTTGGGTAGTTTGCAGTTTTAAAATTATGTTTTAAAA
TGGACTATCATATGCTTACCGTAACTTGAAAGTATTTCGATTTCTTGGCTTTATATATCTTGTGGAAAGG
ACGAAACACCGGCACCAGCGCTCTGTCGGG
