>Addgene plasmid #125442 | Lenti-(BB)-hPGK-KRAB-dCas9-P2A-BlastR VEGFA-TSS-guide3 | depositor partial sequence | sequence record 240062 | Guide RNA, gRNA scaffold
NNNNNNTTATNGTTTTAAAATGNACTATCATATGCTTACCGTAACTTGAAAGTATTTCGATTTCTTGGCT
TTATATATCTTGTGGAAAGGACGAAACACCGGCACCAGCGCTCTGTCGGGGTTTTAGAGCTAGAAATAGC
AAGTTAAAATAAGGCTAGTCCGTTATCAACTTGAAAAAGTGGCACCGAGTCGGTGCTTTTTTGAATTCGC
TAGCTAGGTCTTGAAAGGGGTTGGGGTTGCGCCTTTTCCAAGGCAGCCCTGGGTTTGCGCAGGGACGCGG
CTGCTCTGGGCGTGGTTCCGGGAAACGCAGCGGCGCCGACCCTGGGTCTCGCACATTCTTCACGTCCGTT
CGCAGCGTCACCCGGATCTTCGCCGCTACCCTTGTGGGCCCCCCGGCGACGCTTCCTGCTCCGCCCCTAA
GTCGGGAAGGTTCCTTGCGGTTCGCGGCGTGCCGGACGTGACAAACGGAAGCCGCACGTCTCACTAGTAC
CCTCGCAGACGGACAGCGCCAGGGAGCAATGGCAGCGCGCCGACCGCGATGGGCTGTGGCCAATAGCGGC
TGCTCAGCAGGGCGCGCCGAGAGCAGCGGCCGGGAAGGGGCGGTGCGGGAGGCGGGGTGTGGGGCGGTAG
TGTGGGCCCTGTTCCTGCCCGCGCGGTGTTCCGCATTCTGCAAGCCTCCGGAGCGCACGTCGGCAGTCAG
CTCCCTCGTTGACCGAATCANTGACCTCTCTCCCCAGGACCGGTGATCCGCCACCATGGATGCTAAGTCA
CTATCTNNCNGTCCCC
